>Addgene plasmid #63289 | pFusX2-7 | depositor partial sequence | sequence record 105096 | pFusX2_ACG
AGTCTTAAGCGTCTCCCTGACCCCGGACCAAGTGGTGGCTATCGCCAGCAACATTGGCGGCAAGCAAGCG
CTCGAAACGGTGCAGCGGCTGTTGCCGGTGCTGTGCCAGGACCATGGCCTGACTCCGGACCAAGTGGTGG
CTATCGCCAGCCACGATGGCGGCAAGCAAGCGCTCGAAACGGTGCAGCGGCTGTTGCCGGTGCTGTGCCA
GGACCATGGCCTGACCCCGGACCAAGTGGTGGCTATCGCCAGCAACAATGGCGGCAAGCAAGCGCTCGAA
ACGGTGCAGCGGCTGTTGCCGGTGCTGTGCCAGGACCATGGCGAGACGTC
