>Addgene plasmid #63289 | pFusX2-7 | depositor partial sequence | sequence record 105097 | FusX2
CGTCTCCCTGACCCCGGACCAAGTGGTGGCTATCGAGACCGGCGCCGCTACGGGCGCGTCCCATTCGCCA
TTCAGGCTGCGCAACTGTTGGGAAGGGCGATCGGTGCGGGCTCTTCGCTATTACGCCAGCTGGCGAAAGG
GGGATGTGCTGCAAGGCGATTAAGTTGGGAACGCCAGGGTTTTCCCAGTCACGACGTTGTAAAACGACGG
CCAGTGAGCGCGCGTAATCGACTCACTATAGGGCGAATTGGGTACCGGGCCCCCCCTCGAGGTCCTCCAG
CTTTTGTTCCCTTTAGTGAGGGTTAATTGCGCGCTTGGCGTAATCATGGTCATAGCTGTTTCCTGTGTGA
AATTGTTATCCGCTCACAATTCCACACAACATACGAGCCGGAAGCATAAAGTGTAAAGCCTGGGGTGCCT
AATGAGTGAGCTAACTCACATTAATTGCGTTGCGCTCACTGCCCGCTTTCCACCGGTGGTCTCTGGCGGC
AAGCAAGCGCTCGAAACGGTGCAGCGGCTGTTGCCGGTGCTGTGCCAGGACCATGGCGAGACGTCTAGAC
CAGCCAGGACAGAAATGCCTCGACTTCGCTGCTACCCAAGGTTGCCGGGTGACGCACACCGTGGAAACGG
ATGAAGGCACGAACCCAGTGGACATAAGCCTGTTCGGTTCGTAAGCTGTAATGCAAGTAGCGTATGCGCT
CACGCAACTGGTCCAGAACCTTGACCGAACGCAGCGGTGGTAACGGCGCAGTGGCGGTTTTCATGGCTTG
TTATGACTGTTTTTTTGGGGTACAGTCTATGCCTCGGGCATCCAAGCAGCAAGCGCGTTACGCCGTGGGT
CGATGTTTGATGTTATGGAGCAGCAACGATGTTACGCAGCAGGGCAGTCGCCCTAAAACAAAGTTAAACA
TTATGAGGGAAGCGGTGATCGCCGAAGTATCGACTCAACTATCAGAGGTAGTTGGCGTCATCGAGCGCCA
TCTCGAACCGACGTTGCTGGCCGTACATTTGTACGGCTCCGCAGTGGATGGCGGCCTGAAGCCACACAGT
GATATTGATTTGCTGGTTACGGTGACCGTAAGGCTTGATGAAACAACGCGGCGAGCTTTGATCAACGACC
TTTTGGAAACTTCGGCTTCCCCTGGAGAGAGCGAGATTCTCCGCGCTGTAGAAGTCACCATTGTTGTGCA
CGACGACATCATTCCGTGGCGTTATCCAGCTAAGCGCGAACTGCAATTTGGAGAATGGCAGCGCAATGAC
ATTCTTGCAGGTATCTTCGAGCCAGCCACGATCGACATTGATCTGGCTATCTTGCTGACAAAAGCAAGAG
AACATAGCGTTGCCTTGGTAGGTCCAGCGGCGGAGGAACTCTTTGATCCGGTTCCTGAACAGGATCTATT
TGAGGCGCTAAATGAAACCTTAACGCTATGGAACTCGCCGCCCGACTGGGCTGGCGATGAGCGAAATGTA
GTGCTTACGTTGTCCCGCATTTGGTACAGCGCAGTAACCGGCAAAATCGCGCCGAAGGATGTCGCTGCCG
ACTGGGCAATGGAGCGCCTGCCGGCCCAGTATCAGCCCGTCATACTTGAAGCTAGACAGGCTTATCTTGG
ACAAGAAGAAGATCGCTTGGCCTCGCGCGCAGATCAGTTGGAAGAATTTGTCCACTACGTGAAAGGCGAG
ATCACCAAGGTAGTCGGCAAATAACCCTCGAGCCACCCATGACCAAAATCCCTTAACGTGAGTTACGCGT
CGTTCCACTGAGCGTCAGACCCCGTAGAAAAGATCAAAGGATCTTCTTGAGATCCTTTTTTTCTGCGCGT
AATCTGCTGCTTGCAAACAAAAAAACCACCGCTACCAGCGGTGGTTTGTTTGCCGGATCAAGAGCTACCA
ACTCTTTTTCCGAAGGTAACTGGCTTCAGCAGAGCGCAGATACCAAATACTGTCCTTCTAGTGTAGCCGT
AGTTAGGCCACCACTTCAAGAACTCTGTAGCACCGCCTACATACCTCGCTCTGCTAATCCTGTTACCAGT
GGCTGCTGCCAGTGGCGATAAGTCGTGTCTTACCGGGTTGGACTCAAGACGATAGTTACCGGATAAGGCG
CAGCGGTCGGGCTGAACGGGGGGTTCGTGCACACAGCCCAGCTTGGAGCGAACGACCTACACCGAACTGA
GATACCTACAGCGTGAGCATTGAGAAAGCGCCACGCTTCCCGAAGGGAGAAAGGCGGACAGGTATCCGGT
AAGCGGCAGGGTCGGAACAGGAGAGCGCACGAGGGAGCTTCCAGGGGGAAACGCCTGGTATCTTTATAGT
CCTGTCGGGTTTCGCCACCTCTGACTTGAGCGTCGATTTTTGTGATGCTCGTCAGGGGGGCGGAGCCTAT
GGAAAAACGCCAGCAACGCGGCCTTTTTACGGTTCCTGGCCTTTTGCTGGCCTTTTGCTCACATGTTCTT
TCCTGCGTTATCCCCTGATTCTGTGGATAACCGTATTACCGCCTTTGAGTGAGCTGATACCGCTCGCCGC
AGCCGAACGACCGAGCGCAGCGAGTCAGTGAGCGAGGAAGCGGAAGAGCGCCCAATACGCAAACCGCCTC
TCCCCGCGCGTTGGCCGATTCATTAATGCAGCTGGCACGACAGGTTTCCCGACTGGAAAGCGGGCAGTGA
GCGCAACGCAATTAATACGCGTACCGCTAGCCAGGAAGAGTTTGTAGAAACGCAAAAAGGCCATCCGTCA
GGATGGCCTTCTGCTTAGTTTGATGCCTGGCAGTTTATGGCGGGCGTCCTGCCCGCCACCCTCCGGGCCG
TTGCTTCACAACGTTCAAATCCGCTCCCGGCGGATTTGTCCTACTCAGGAGAGCGTTCACCGACAAACAA
CAGATAAAACGAAAGGCCCAGTCTTCCGACTGAGCCTTTCGTTTTATTTGATGCCTGGCAGTTCCCTACT
CTCGCGTTAACGCTAGCATGGATGTTTTCCCAGTCACGACGTTGTAAAACGACGGCCAGTCTTAAG
