>Addgene plasmid #63289 | pFusX2-7 | addgene partial sequence | sequence record 114290 | pCR8_R1 5'-cgaaccgaacaggcttatgt-3'
CGTCACCCGGCAACCTTGGGTAGCAGCGAAGTCGAGGCATTTCTGTCCTGGCTGGTCTAGACGTCTCGCC
ATGGTCCTGGCACAGCACCGGCAACAGCCGCTGCACCGTTTCGAGCGCTTGCTTGCCGCCATTGTTGCTG
GCGATAGCCACCACTTGGTCCGGGGTCAGGCCATGGTCCTGGCACAGCACCGGCAACAGCCGCTGCACCG
TTTCGAGCGCTTGCTTGCCGCCATCGTGGCTGGCGATAGCCACCACTTGGTCCGGAGTCAGGCCATGGTC
CTGGCACAGCACCGGCAACAGCCGCTGCACCGTTTCGAGCGCTTGCTTGCCGCCAATGTTGCTGGCGATA
GCCACCACTTGGTCCGGGGTCAGGGAGACGCTTAAGACTGGCCGTCGTTTTACAACGTCGTGACTGGGAA
AACATCCATGCTAGCGTTAACGCGAGAGTAGGGAACTGCCAGGCATCAAATAAAACGAAAGGCTCAGTCG
GAAGACTGGGCCTTTCGTTTTATCTGTTGTTTGTCGGTGAACGCTCTCCTGAGTAGGACAAATCCGCCGG
GAGCGGATTTGAACGTTGTGAAGCAACGGCCCGGAGGGTGGCGGGCAGGACGCCCGCCATAAACTGCCAG
GCATCAAACTAAGCAGAAGGCCATCCTGACGGATGGCCTTTTTGCGTTTCTACAAACTCTTCCTGGCTA
