[The description below was written by a language model from this plasmid's Addgene catalogue record.]
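Description:
pFusX2-7 is a bacterial library plasmid from the FusX system, a one-step method for assembling TALE repeat arrays used in genome engineering. It is built on the FusX2 backbone (about 3 kb without insert), is classed as a TALEN-type vector, and is maintained as a high-copy plasmid in standard E. coli cloning strains under spectinomycin selection. The record does not name the origin of replication or provide a feature table, so backbone elements beyond the resistance marker cannot be described in detail. The listed sequencing primers carry pCR8-type names, suggesting pCR8-style flanking sequence, but this is not stated.

The insert is a synthetic, pre-assembled trimer of TALE repeats carrying the repeat variable diresidues NI, HD and NN, also recorded as X2_ACG. By the standard TALE code, these RVDs recognise A, C and G respectively, so the module specifies the triplet ACG. As a member of the "X2" set, it supplies RVD positions 4 to 6 of the final array. The trimer was cloned using BsaI sites that were destroyed in the process, consistent with Golden Gate-style construction, in which type IIS enzymes cut outside their recognition sequence and yield seamless, directional junctions.

In use, this plasmid is chosen from its position-specific library when the target DNA sequence reads ACG at positions 4 to 6. It is then combined with trimer modules covering the other positions to build a full-length TALE DNA-binding domain in a single reaction, typically for generating TALENs. It is an assembly intermediate, not an expression construct, and the record lists no promoter, tag or reporter.
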