Addgene plasmid #63289: pFusX2-7
Purpose: Encodes RVD positions 4-6 in TALEN assembly
Depositing lab: Stephen Ekker. Depositing organization: Mayo Foundation for Medical Education and Research. Publication: FusX: A rapid one-step TALE assembly system for genome science. Ma AC, McNulty MS, Tanya PL, Jarryd CM, Martinez-Galvez G, Argue DP, Lee HB, Urban MD, Bullard CE, Blackburn PR, Man TK, Clark KJ, Ekker SC. Hum Gene Ther. 2016 Jun;27(6):451-63. doi: 10.1089/hum.2015.172 PubMed 26854857.
Backbone
  Vector backbone: FusX2
  Backbone size w/o insert (bp): 3006
  Vector type: TALEN
Growth in bacteria
  Bacterial resistance: Spectinomycin, 50 μg/mL
  Growth temperature: 37°C
  Growth strain: DH5alpha
  Copy number: High Copy
Gene/Insert
  Gene/Insert name: NI HD NN (alt name: X2_ACG)
  Species: Synthetic
  Mutation: none
  Cloning method: Restriction Enzyme; 5′ cloning site BsaI (destroyed during cloning); 3′ cloning site BsaI (destroyed during cloning)
  Sequencing primers: 5′ pCR8_F1; 3′ pCR8_R1
Terms and licenses: Academic/Nonprofit Terms; Industry Terms: Not Available to Industry
How to cite: pFusX2-7 was a gift from Stephen Ekker (Addgene plasmid # 63289 ; http://n2t.net/addgene:63289 ; RRID:Addgene_63289)
